>Addgene plasmid #63294 | pFusX2-12 | depositor partial sequence | sequence record 105106 | pFusX2_AGT
AGTCTTAAGCGTCTCCCTGACCCCGGACCAAGTGGTGGCTATCGCCAGCAACATTGGCGGCAAGCAAGCG
CTCGAAACGGTGCAGCGGCTGTTGCCGGTGCTGTGCCAGGACCATGGCCTGACCCCGGACCAAGTGGTGG
CTATCGCCAGCAACAATGGCGGCAAGCAAGCGCTCGAAACGGTGCAGCGGCTGTTGCCGGTGCTGTGCCA
GGACCATGGCCTGACCCCGGACCAAGTGGTGGCTATCGCCAGCAACGGTGGCGGCAAGCAAGCGCTCGAA
ACGGTGCAGCGGCTGTTGCCGGTGCTGTGCCAGGACCATGGCGAGACGTC
