>Addgene plasmid #63294 | pFusX2-12 | depositor partial sequence | sequence record 105107 | FusX2
CGTCTCCCTGACCCCGGACCAAGTGGTGGCTATCGAGACCGGCGCCGCTACGGGCGCGTCCCATTCGCCA
TTCAGGCTGCGCAACTGTTGGGAAGGGCGATCGGTGCGGGCTCTTCGCTATTACGCCAGCTGGCGAAAGG
GGGATGTGCTGCAAGGCGATTAAGTTGGGAACGCCAGGGTTTTCCCAGTCACGACGTTGTAAAACGACGG
CCAGTGAGCGCGCGTAATCGACTCACTATAGGGCGAATTGGGTACCGGGCCCCCCCTCGAGGTCCTCCAG
CTTTTGTTCCCTTTAGTGAGGGTTAATTGCGCGCTTGGCGTAATCATGGTCATAGCTGTTTCCTGTGTGA
AATTGTTATCCGCTCACAATTCCACACAACATACGAGCCGGAAGCATAAAGTGTAAAGCCTGGGGTGCCT
AATGAGTGAGCTAACTCACATTAATTGCGTTGCGCTCACTGCCCGCTTTCCACCGGTGGTCTCTGGCGGC
AAGCAAGCGCTCGAAACGGTGCAGCGGCTGTTGCCGGTGCTGTGCCAGGACCATGGCGAGACGTCTAGAC
CAGCCAGGACAGAAATGCCTCGACTTCGCTGCTACCCAAGGTTGCCGGGTGACGCACACCGTGGAAACGG
ATGAAGGCACGAACCCAGTGGACATAAGCCTGTTCGGTTCGTAAGCTGTAATGCAAGTAGCGTATGCGCT
CACGCAACTGGTCCAGAACCTTGACCGAACGCAGCGGTGGTAACGGCGCAGTGGCGGTTTTCATGGCTTG
TTATGACTGTTTTTTTGGGGTACAGTCTATGCCTCGGGCATCCAAGCAGCAAGCGCGTTACGCCGTGGGT
CGATGTTTGATGTTATGGAGCAGCAACGATGTTACGCAGCAGGGCAGTCGCCCTAAAACAAAGTTAAACA
TTATGAGGGAAGCGGTGATCGCCGAAGTATCGACTCAACTATCAGAGGTAGTTGGCGTCATCGAGCGCCA
TCTCGAACCGACGTTGCTGGCCGTACATTTGTACGGCTCCGCAGTGGATGGCGGCCTGAAGCCACACAGT
GATATTGATTTGCTGGTTACGGTGACCGTAAGGCTTGATGAAACAACGCGGCGAGCTTTGATCAACGACC
TTTTGGAAACTTCGGCTTCCCCTGGAGAGAGCGAGATTCTCCGCGCTGTAGAAGTCACCATTGTTGTGCA
CGACGACATCATTCCGTGGCGTTATCCAGCTAAGCGCGAACTGCAATTTGGAGAATGGCAGCGCAATGAC
ATTCTTGCAGGTATCTTCGAGCCAGCCACGATCGACATTGATCTGGCTATCTTGCTGACAAAAGCAAGAG
AACATAGCGTTGCCTTGGTAGGTCCAGCGGCGGAGGAACTCTTTGATCCGGTTCCTGAACAGGATCTATT
TGAGGCGCTAAATGAAACCTTAACGCTATGGAACTCGCCGCCCGACTGGGCTGGCGATGAGCGAAATGTA
GTGCTTACGTTGTCCCGCATTTGGTACAGCGCAGTAACCGGCAAAATCGCGCCGAAGGATGTCGCTGCCG
ACTGGGCAATGGAGCGCCTGCCGGCCCAGTATCAGCCCGTCATACTTGAAGCTAGACAGGCTTATCTTGG
ACAAGAAGAAGATCGCTTGGCCTCGCGCGCAGATCAGTTGGAAGAATTTGTCCACTACGTGAAAGGCGAG
ATCACCAAGGTAGTCGGCAAATAACCCTCGAGCCACCCATGACCAAAATCCCTTAACGTGAGTTACGCGT
CGTTCCACTGAGCGTCAGACCCCGTAGAAAAGATCAAAGGATCTTCTTGAGATCCTTTTTTTCTGCGCGT
AATCTGCTGCTTGCAAACAAAAAAACCACCGCTACCAGCGGTGGTTTGTTTGCCGGATCAAGAGCTACCA
ACTCTTTTTCCGAAGGTAACTGGCTTCAGCAGAGCGCAGATACCAAATACTGTCCTTCTAGTGTAGCCGT
AGTTAGGCCACCACTTCAAGAACTCTGTAGCACCGCCTACATACCTCGCTCTGCTAATCCTGTTACCAGT
GGCTGCTGCCAGTGGCGATAAGTCGTGTCTTACCGGGTTGGACTCAAGACGATAGTTACCGGATAAGGCG
CAGCGGTCGGGCTGAACGGGGGGTTCGTGCACACAGCCCAGCTTGGAGCGAACGACCTACACCGAACTGA
GATACCTACAGCGTGAGCATTGAGAAAGCGCCACGCTTCCCGAAGGGAGAAAGGCGGACAGGTATCCGGT
AAGCGGCAGGGTCGGAACAGGAGAGCGCACGAGGGAGCTTCCAGGGGGAAACGCCTGGTATCTTTATAGT
CCTGTCGGGTTTCGCCACCTCTGACTTGAGCGTCGATTTTTGTGATGCTCGTCAGGGGGGCGGAGCCTAT
GGAAAAACGCCAGCAACGCGGCCTTTTTACGGTTCCTGGCCTTTTGCTGGCCTTTTGCTCACATGTTCTT
TCCTGCGTTATCCCCTGATTCTGTGGATAACCGTATTACCGCCTTTGAGTGAGCTGATACCGCTCGCCGC
AGCCGAACGACCGAGCGCAGCGAGTCAGTGAGCGAGGAAGCGGAAGAGCGCCCAATACGCAAACCGCCTC
TCCCCGCGCGTTGGCCGATTCATTAATGCAGCTGGCACGACAGGTTTCCCGACTGGAAAGCGGGCAGTGA
GCGCAACGCAATTAATACGCGTACCGCTAGCCAGGAAGAGTTTGTAGAAACGCAAAAAGGCCATCCGTCA
GGATGGCCTTCTGCTTAGTTTGATGCCTGGCAGTTTATGGCGGGCGTCCTGCCCGCCACCCTCCGGGCCG
TTGCTTCACAACGTTCAAATCCGCTCCCGGCGGATTTGTCCTACTCAGGAGAGCGTTCACCGACAAACAA
CAGATAAAACGAAAGGCCCAGTCTTCCGACTGAGCCTTTCGTTTTATTTGATGCCTGGCAGTTCCCTACT
CTCGCGTTAACGCTAGCATGGATGTTTTCCCAGTCACGACGTTGTAAAACGACGGCCAGTCTTAAG
