>Addgene plasmid #63294 | pFusX2-12 | addgene partial sequence | sequence record 111170 | pCR8_R1 5'-cgaaccgaacaggcttatgt-3'
CGTCACCCGGCAACCTTGGGTAGCAGCGAAGTCGAGGCATTTCTGTCCTGGCTGGTCTAGACGTCTCGCC
ATGGTCCTGGCACAGCACCGGCAACAGCCGCTGCACCGTTTCGAGCGCTTGCTTGCCGCCACCGTTGCTG
GCGATAGCCACCACTTGGTCCGGGGTCAGGCCATGGTCCTGGCACAGCACCGGCAACAGCCGCTGCACCG
TTTCGAGCGCTTGCTTGCCGCCATTGTTGCTGGCGATAGCCACCACTTGGTCCGGGGTCAGGCCATGGTC
CTGGCACAGCACCGGCAACAGCCGCTGCACCGTTTCGAGCGCTTGCTTGCCGCCAATGTTGCTGGCGATA
GCCACCACTTGGTCCGGGGTCAGGGAGACGCTTAAGACTGGCCGTCGTTTTACAACGTCGTGACTGGGAA
AACATCCATGCTAGCGTTAACGCGAGAGTAGGGAACTGCCAGGCATCAAATAAAACGAAAGGCTCAGTCG
GAAGACTGGGCCTTTCGTTTTATCTGTTGTTTGTCGGTGAACGCTCTCCTGAGTAGGACAAATCCGCCGG
GAGCGGATTTGAACGTTGTGAAGCAACGGCCCGGAAGGGTGGCG
