[The description below was written by a language model from this plasmid's Addgene catalogue record.]
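Description:
pFusX2-12 is a library plasmid from the FusX system, a rapid one-step method for assembling TALE repeat arrays for genome engineering. It is built on the FusX2 backbone (about 3 kb without the insert), is classed as a TALEN vector, and is maintained in E. coli as a high-copy plasmid under spectinomycin selection. The record does not name the origin of replication and no feature table is provided, so the detailed layout of the backbone cannot be described. The listed sequencing primers carry pCR8 names, which hints at a pCR8-type lineage, but the record does not state this.

The payload is a synthetic, pre-assembled trimer of TALE repeats carrying the repeat-variable diresidues NI, NN and NG. Under the standard TALE code these RVDs recognise A, G and T respectively, which matches the insert's alternative name X2_AGT. The trimer was cloned using BsaI, a type IIS enzyme that cuts outside its recognition site, and both BsaI sites were destroyed in the process.

The plasmid supplies RVD positions 4 to 6 of a TALE DNA-binding array. In use, a researcher picks from each positional library the member whose triplet matches the corresponding bases of the intended target site, then combines these modules in a single assembly reaction to build a full-length array in a receiving TALEN or other TALE effector vector. pFusX2-12 is therefore an intermediate building block rather than an expression construct. The record lists no promoter, tag or reporter, and nothing about expression in a eukaryotic host.
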