Addgene plasmid #63294: pFusX2-12
Purpose: Encodes RVD positions 4-6 in TALEN assembly
Depositing lab: Stephen Ekker. Depositing organization: Mayo Foundation for Medical Education and Research. Publication: FusX: A rapid one-step TALE assembly system for genome science. Ma AC, McNulty MS, Tanya PL, Jarryd CM, Martinez-Galvez G, Argue DP, Lee HB, Urban MD, Bullard CE, Blackburn PR, Man TK, Clark KJ, Ekker SC. Hum Gene Ther. 2016 Jun;27(6):451-63. doi: 10.1089/hum.2015.172 PubMed 26854857.
Backbone
  Vector backbone: FusX2
  Backbone size w/o insert (bp): 3006
  Vector type: TALEN
Growth in bacteria
  Bacterial resistance: Spectinomycin, 50 μg/mL
  Growth temperature: 37°C
  Growth strain: DH5alpha
  Copy number: High Copy
Gene/Insert
  Gene/Insert name: NI NN NG (alt name: X2_AGT)
  Species: Synthetic
  Mutation: none
  Cloning method: Restriction Enzyme; 5′ cloning site BsaI (destroyed during cloning); 3′ cloning site BsaI (destroyed during cloning)
  Sequencing primers: 5′ pCR8_F1; 3′ pCR8_R1
Terms and licenses: Academic/Nonprofit Terms; Industry Terms: Not Available to Industry
How to cite: pFusX2-12 was a gift from Stephen Ekker (Addgene plasmid # 63294 ; http://n2t.net/addgene:63294 ; RRID:Addgene_63294)
